Addgene plasmid #54872: mApple-Caveolin-C-10
Purpose: Localization: Membrane, Excitation: 568, Emission: 592
Depositing lab: Michael Davidson. Depositing organization: Florida State University, Tallahassee.
Backbone
  Vector backbone: mApple-C1
  Backbone size w/o insert (bp): 4750
  Vector type: Mammalian Expression
  Selectable markers: Neomycin (select with G418)
Growth in bacteria
  Bacterial resistance: Kanamycin, 50 μg/mL
  Growth temperature: 37°C
  Growth strain: DH5alpha
  Copy number: High Copy
Gene/Insert
  Gene/Insert name: Caveolin (alt name: NM_001753)
  Species: H. sapiens (human)
  Entrez Gene: CAV1 (a.k.a. BSCL3, CGL3, LCCNS, MSTP085, PPH3, VIP21)
  Promoter: CMV
  Tag / fusion protein: mApple (N terminal on backbone)
  Cloning method: Unknown
  Sequencing primers: 5′ CMV-F; 3′ SV40pA-R
Terms and licenses: Academic/Nonprofit Terms; Industry Terms: Not Available to Industry
Depositor comments: . Excitation = 568; Emission = 592
How to cite: mApple-Caveolin-C-10 was a gift from Michael Davidson (Addgene plasmid # 54872 ; http://n2t.net/addgene:54872 ; RRID:Addgene_54872)
