[The description below was written by a language model from this plasmid's Addgene catalogue record.]
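Description:
mApple-Caveolin-C-10 is a mammalian expression plasmid built on the mApple-C1 backbone (about 4.75 kb without the insert), a C1-style fluorescent protein fusion vector. It is maintained in E. coli as a high-copy plasmid under kanamycin selection, and it carries a neomycin resistance marker so that transfected mammalian cells can be selected with G418 to obtain stable lines. The record does not list the origin of replication or other backbone features in detail, and no feature table is provided. The use of an SV40 polyadenylation-region sequencing primer suggests that an SV40 polyA signal lies downstream of the insert.

The payload is human caveolin-1 (CAV1), expressed from the CMV promoter, a strong constitutive promoter in most mammalian cell types. The red-orange fluorescent protein mApple is supplied by the backbone and is fused to the N terminus of caveolin, so the gene of interest sits C-terminal to the fluorophore. The "10" in the name may refer to the linker between the two parts, but the record does not state this, and the cloning method is recorded as unknown. Caveolin-1 is the principal structural protein of caveolae, the small invaginations of the plasma membrane, and the record accordingly lists the fusion's localization as membrane. With excitation at 568 nm and emission at 592 nm, the construct serves as a fluorescent marker for visualizing caveolin-containing membrane structures by microscopy in transfected cells, and its colour makes it suitable for pairing with green or other spectrally distinct probes.
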