>Addgene plasmid #54872 | mApple-Caveolin-C-10 | depositor partial sequence | sequence record 85263 | insert sequence
ACCGTCAGATCCGCTAGCGCTACCGGTCGCCACCATGGTGAGCAAGGGCGAGGAGAATAACATGGCCATC
ATCAAGGAGTTCATGCGCTTCAAGGTGCACATGGAGGGCTCCGTGAACGGCCACGAGTTCGAGATCGAGG
GCGAGGGCGAGGGCCGCCCCTACGAGGCCTTTCAGACCGCTAAGCTGAAGGTGACCAAGGGTGGCCCCCT
GCCCTTCGCCTGGGACATCCTGTCCCCTCAGTTCATGTACGGCTCCAAGGTCTACATTAAGCACCCAGCC
GACATCCCCGACTACTTCAAGCTGTCCTTCCCCGAGGGCTTCAGGTGGGAGCGCGTGATGAACTTCGAGG
ACGGCGGCATTATTCACGTTAACCAGGACTCCTCCCTGCAGGACGGCGTGTTCATCTACAAGGTGAAGCT
GCGCGGCACCAACTTCCCCTCCGACGGCCCCGTAATGCAGAAGAAGACCATGGGCTGGGAGGCCTCCGAG
GAGCGGATGTACCCCGAGGACGGCGCCCTGAAGAGCGAGATCAAGAAGAGGCTGAAGCTGAAGGACGGCG
GCCACTACGCCGCCGAGGTCAAGACCACCTACAAGGCCAAGAAGCCCGTGCAGCTGCCCGGCGCCTACAT
CGTCGACATCAAGTTGGACATCGTGTCCCACAACGAGGACTACACCATCGTGGAACAGTACGAACGCGCC
GAGGGCCGCCACTCCACCGGCGGCATGGACGAGCTGTACAAGTCCGGACTCAGATCTGGCAGCAGTGGAG
GTTCTGGGGGCAAATACGTAGACTCGGAGGGACATCTCTACACCGTTCCCATCCGGGAACAGGGCAACAT
CTACAAGCCCAACAACAAGGCCATGGCAGACGAGCTGAGCGAGAAGCAAGTGTACGACGCGCACACCAAG
GAGATCGACCTGGTCAACCGCGACCCTAAACACCTCAACGATGACGTGGTCAAGATTGACTTTGAAGATG
TGATTGCAGAACCAGAAGGGACACACAGTTTTGACGGCATTTGGAAGGCCAGCTTCACCACCTTCACTGT
GACGAAATACTGGTTTTACCGCTTGCTGTCTGCCCTCTTTGGCATCCCGATGGCACTCATCTGGGGCATT
TACTTCGCCATTCTCTCTTTCCTGCACATCTGGGCAGTTGTACCATGCATTAAGAGCTTCCTGATTGAGA
TTCAGTGCATCAGCCGTGTCTATTCCATCTACGTCCACACCGTCTGTGACCCACTCTTTGAAGCTGTTGG
GAAAATATTCAGCAATGTCCGCATCAACTTGCAGAAAGAAATATAAGAATTCTGCAGTCGACGGTACCGC
GGGCCCGGGATCCACCGGATCTAGATAACTGATCATAATCAGCCATACCACATTT
