>Addgene plasmid #54872 | mApple-Caveolin-C-10 | addgene partial sequence | sequence record 96834 | mCherry-F 5'-ccccgtaatgcagaagaaga-3'
CCCCGAGGACGGCGCCCTGAAGAGCGAGATCAAGAAGAGGCTGAAGCTGAAGGACGGCGGCCACTACGCC
GCCGAGGTCAAGACCACCTACAAGGCCAAGAAGCCCGTGCAGCTGCCCGGCGCCTACATCGTCGACATCA
AGTTGGACATCGTGTCCCACAACGAGGACTACACCATCGTGGAACAGTACGAACGCGCCGAGGGCCGCCA
CTCCACCGGCGGCATGGACGAGCTGTACAAGTCCGGACTCAGATCTGGCAGCAGTGGAGGTTCTGGGGGC
AAATACGTAGACTCGGAGGGACATCTCTACACCGTTCCCATCCGGGAACAGGGCAACATCTACAAGCCCA
ACAACAAGGCCATGGCAGACGAGCTGAGCGAGAAGCAAGTGTACGACGCGCACACCAAGGAGATCGACCT
GGTCAACCGCGACCCTAAACACCTCAACGATGACGTGGTCAAGATTGACTTTGAAGATGTGATTGCAGAA
CCAGAAGGGACACACAGTTTTGACGGCATTTGGAAGGCCAGCTTCACCACCTTCACTGTGACGAAATACT
GGTTTTACCGCTTGCTGTCTGCCCTCTTTGGCATCCCGATGGCACTCATCTGGGGCATTTACTTCGCCAT
TCTCTCTTTCCTGCACATCTGGGCAGTTGTACCATGCATTAAGAGCTTCCTGATTGAGATTCAGTGCATC
AGCCGTGTCTATTCCATCTACGTCCACACCGTCTGTGACCCACTCTTTGAAGCTGTTGGGAAAATATTCA
GCAATGTCCGCATCAACTTGCAGAA
